Addgene plasmid #208929: PDE4B-Sensor
Purpose: in vitro JNK-Sensor for luminescent detection of JNK-activity
Depositing lab: Attila Reményi. Depositing organization: HUN-REN Research Centre for Natural Sciences. Publication: Phosphorylation-Assisted Luciferase Complementation Assay Designed to Monitor Kinase Activity and Kinase-Domain-Mediated Protein-Protein Binding. Poti AL, Denes L, Papp K, Bato C, Banoczi Z, Remenyi A, Alexa A. Int J Mol Sci. 2023 Oct 3;24(19):14854. doi: 10.3390/ijms241914854. PubMed 37834301.
Backbone
  Vector backbone: pet-MBP
  Backbone manufacturer: Attila Reményi lab
  Backbone size w/o insert (bp): 4736
  Total vector size (bp): 4901
  Modifications to backbone: PDE4B docking sequence (NheI-NdeI) + phospho site (SalI-NotI) and SmBit was cloned with NotI-XhoI
  Vector type: Bacterial Expression
Growth in bacteria
  Bacterial resistance: Ampicillin, 100 μg/mL
  Growth temperature: 37°C
  Growth strain: DH5alpha
  Copy number: Low Copy
Gene/Insert
  Gene/Insert name: PDE4B docking sequence+Phospho site and Smbit
  Species: H. sapiens (human)
  Insert size (bp): 165
  GenBank ID: NM_002600.4
  Entrez Gene: PDE4B (a.k.a. DPDE4, PDEIVB)
  Promoter: T7
  Tag / fusion protein: MBP (N terminal on backbone); Smbit (C terminal on insert); HISx6 (C terminal on backbone)
  Cloning method: Restriction Enzyme; 5′ cloning site NheI (not destroyed); 3′ cloning site XhoI (not destroyed)
  Sequencing primers: 5′ malE; 3′ T7_term
Terms and licenses: Academic/Nonprofit Terms; Industry Terms: Not Available to Industry
How to cite: PDE4B-Sensor was a gift from Attila Reményi (Addgene plasmid # 208929 ; http://n2t.net/addgene:208929 ; RRID:Addgene_208929)
