[The description below was written by a language model from this plasmid's Addgene catalogue record and pLannotate feature annotations shown in this document.]
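Description:
PDE4B-Sensor is a bacterial expression plasmid built on a laboratory-made pET-type backbone (pet-MBP) for producing a recombinant reporter protein used to detect JNK kinase activity in vitro by luminescence. It is propagated in E. coli under ampicillin selection (β-lactamase with its bla promoter). It carries a ColE1/pBR322-family origin together with the bom region and the rop gene, which is consistent with the low copy number stated in the record. An f1 phage origin is also present. The catalogue gives a total size of about 4.9 kb, in close agreement with the sequenced record.

The expression cassette runs from a T7 promoter to a T7 terminator, so it requires a host that supplies T7 RNA polymerase. It encodes a cytosolic maltose-binding protein lacking its signal sequence, which serves as an N-terminal solubility and purification partner. Downstream is a short annotated fragment matching a TEV-cleavage/tag module, which may indicate a protease site, although the record does not state this. The 165 bp insert follows. It combines a JNK docking sequence from human PDE4B, a phosphorylation site and the SmBiT peptide of a split luciferase, and it ends in a C-terminal 6xHis tag from the backbone. The insert itself is not annotated in the feature table. The small "9xHis" and "SET1" fragment calls near the 3′ end probably reflect the His tag and residual pET vector sequence.

According to the associated publication title, the sensor belongs to a phosphorylation-assisted luciferase complementation assay. The docking motif recruits the kinase to phosphorylate the adjacent site, and SmBiT then reconstitutes luciferase activity with a complementary partner. That partner is not encoded on this plasmid.
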