Features (pLannotate 1.2.2; 13 found; start..end, strand, type, name):
     22..450     +  rep_origin     f1 ori (sequence partly withheld): f1 bacteriophage origin of replication; arrow indicates direction of (+) strand synthesis
    503..607     +  promoter       AmpR promoter: bla
    608..1468    +  CDS            AmpR: β-lactamase; bla; confers resistance to ampicillin, carbenicillin, and related antibiotics
   1639..2227    +  rep_origin     ori: high-copy-number ColE1/pMB1/pBR322/pUC origin of replication
   2413..2552    -  misc_feature   bom: basis of mobility region from pBR322
   2654..2845    -  CDS            rop: Rop protein, which maintains plasmids at low copy number; rop
   2862..3242    +  CDS            YPB1_ECOLX: Protein predicted: Swiss-Prot protein existence level 4. From Escherichia coli.
   3354..3372    +  promoter       T7 promoter: promoter for bacteriophage T7 RNA polymerase
   3434..4534    +  CDS            MBP: maltose binding protein from E. coli; malE (mutated); This version of the gene does not encode a signal sequence, so MBP will remain in the cytosol.
   4591..4611    +  CDS            capTEV™ (fragment): composite tag for in vivo biotinylation, TEV protease cleavage, and 6xHis tagging
   4787..4804    +  CDS            9xHis (fragment): 9xHis affinity tag
   4814..4863    +  CDS            SET1 (fragment): solubility-enhancement tag derived from T7 phage gene 10B
   4871..4918    +  terminator     T7 terminator: transcription terminator for bacteriophage T7 RNA polymerase
>Addgene plasmid #208929 | PDE4B-Sensor | addgene full sequence | sequence record 417117 | Addgene NGS Result
ATATCCGGATTGGCGAATGGG
[124 nt withheld, positions 22-145]
C
[91 nt withheld, positions 147-237]
A
[49 nt withheld, positions 239-287]
CCTTTGACGTTGGAGTCCACGTTCTTT
[37 nt withheld, positions 315-351]
ACCCTATCTCGGTCTATTCTTTTGATTTATAAGGGATTTTGCCGATTTCGGCCTATTGGTTAAAAAATGA
GCTGATTTAACAAAAATTTAACGCGAATTTTAACAAAATATTAACGCTTACAATTTAGGTGGCACTTTTC
GGGGAAATGTGCGCGGAACCCCTATTTGTTTATTTTTCTAAATACATTCAAATATGTATCCGCTCATGAG
ACAATAACCCTGATAAATGCTTCAATAATATTGAAAAAGGAAGAGTATGAGTATTCAACATTTCCGTGTC
GCCCTTATTCCCTTTTTTGCGGCATTTTGCCTTCCTGTTTTTGCTCACCCAGAAACGCTGGTGAAAGTAA
AAGATGCTGAAGATCAGTTGGGTGCACGAGTGGGTTACATCGAACTGGATCTCAACAGCGGTAAGATCCT
TGAGAGTTTTCGCCCCGAAGAACGTTTTCCAATGATGAGCACTTTTAAAGTTCTGCTATGTGGCGCGGTA
TTATCCCGTATTGACGCCGGGCAAGAGCAACTCGGTCGCCGCATACACTATTCTCAGAATGACTTGGTTG
AGTACTCACCAGTCACAGAAAAGCATCTTACGGATGGCATGACAGTAAGAGAATTATGCAGTGCTGCCAT
AACCATGAGTGATAACACTGCGGCCAACTTACTTCTGACAACGATCGGAGGACCGAAGGAGCTAACCGCT
TTTTTGCACAACATGGGGGATCATGTAACTCGCCTTGATCGTTGGGAACCGGAGCTGAATGAAGCCATAC
CAAACGACGAGCGTGACACCACGATGCCTGCAGCAATGGCAACAACGTTGCGCAAACTATTAACTGGCGA
ACTACTTACTCTAGCTTCCCGGCAACAATTAATAGACTGGATGGAGGCGGATAAAGTTGCAGGACCACTT
CTGCGCTCGGCCCTTCCGGCTGGCTGGTTTATTGCTGATAAATCTGGAGCCGGTGAGCGTGGGTCTCGCG
GTATCATTGCAGCACTGGGGCCAGATGGTAAGCCCTCCCGTATCGTAGTTATCTACACGACGGGGAGTCA
GGCAACTATGGATGAACGAAATAGACAGATCGCTGAGATAGGTGCCTCACTGATTAAGCATTGGTAACTG
TCAGACCAAGTTTACTCATATATACTTTAGATTGATTTAAAACTTCATTTTTAATTTAAAAGGATCTAGG
TGAAGATCCTTTTTGATAATCTCATGACCAAAATCCCTTAACGTGAGTTTTCGTTCCACTGAGCGTCAGA
CCCCGTAGAAAAGATCAAAGGATCTTCTTGAGATCCTTTTTTTCTGCGCGTAATCTGCTGCTTGCAAACA
AAAAAACCACCGCTACCAGCGGTGGTTTGTTTGCCGGATCAAGAGCTACCAACTCTTTTTCCGAAGGTAA
CTGGCTTCAGCAGAGCGCAGATACCAAATACTGTCCTTCTAGTGTAGCCGTAGTTAGGCCACCACTTCAA
GAACTCTGTAGCACCGCCTACATACCTCGCTCTGCTAATCCTGTTACCAGTGGCTGCTGCCAGTGGCGAT
AAGTCGTGTCTTACCGGGTTGGACTCAAGACGATAGTTACCGGATAAGGCGCAGCGGTCGGGCTGAACGG
GGGGTTCGTGCACACAGCCCAGCTTGGAGCGAACGACCTACACCGAACTGAGATACCTACAGCGTGAGCT
ATGAGAAAGCGCCACGCTTCCCGAAGGGAGAAAGGCGGACAGGTATCCGGTAAGCGGCAGGGTCGGAACA
GGAGAGCGCACGAGGGAGCTTCCAGGGGGAAACGCCTGGTATCTTTATAGTCCTGTCGGGTTTCGCCACC
TCTGACTTGAGCGTCGATTTTTGTGATGCTCGTCAGGGGGGCGGAGCCTATGGAAAAACGCCAGCAACGC
GGCCTTTTTACGGTTCCTGGCCTTTTGCTGGCCTTTTGCTCACATGTTCTTTCCTGCGTTATCCCCTGAT
TCTGTGGATAACCGTATTACCGCCTTTGAGTGAGCTGATACCGCTCGCCGCAGCCGAACGACCGAGCGCA
GCGAGTCAGTGAGCGAGGAAGCGGAAGAGCGCCTGATGCGGTATTTTCTCCTTACGCATCTGTGCGGTAT
TTCACACCGCAATGGTGCACTCTCAGTACAATCTGCTCTGATGCCGCATAGTTAAGCCAGTATACACTCC
GCTATCGCTACGTGACTGGGTCATGGCTGCGCCCCGACACCCGCCAACACCCGCTGACGCGCCCTGACGG
GCTTGTCTGCTCCCGGCATCCGCTTACAGACAAGCTGTGACCGTCTCCGGGAGCTGCATGTGTCAGAGGT
TTTCACCGTCATCACCGAAACGCGCGAGGCAGCTGCGGTAAAGCTCATCAGCGTGGTCGTGAAGCGATTC
ACAGATGTCTGCCTGTTCATCCGCGTCCAGCTCGTTGAGTTTCTCCAGAAGCGTTAATGTCTGGCTTCTG
ATAAAGCGGGCCATGTTAAGGGCGGTTTTTTCCTGTTTGGTCACTGATGCCTCCGTGTAAGGGGGATTTC
TGTTCATGGGGGTAATGATACCGATGAAACGAGAGAGGATGCTCACGATACGGGTTACTGATGATGAACA
TGCCCGGTTACTGGAACGTTGTGAGGGTAAACAACTGGCGGTATGGATGCGGCGGGACCAGAGAAAAATC
ACTCAGGGTCAATGCCAGCGCTTCGTTAATACAGATGTAGGTGTTCCACAGGGTAGCCAGCAGCATCCTG
CGATGCAGATCCGGAACATAATGGTGCAGGGCGCTGACTTCCGCGTTTCCAGACTTTACGAAACACGGAA
ACCGAAGACCATTCATGTTGTTGCTCAGGTCGCAGACGTTTTGCAGCAGCAGTCGCTTCACGTTCGCTCG
CGTATCGGTGATTCATTCTGCTAACCAGTAAGGCAACCCCGCCAGCCTAGCCGGGTCCTCAACGACAGGA
GCACGATCATGCGCACCCGTGGCCAGGACCCAACGCTGCCCGAGATCTCGATCCCGCGAAATTAATACGA
CTCACTATAGGGAGACCACAACGGTTTCCCTCTAGATTTTCACGAGCACTTCACCAACAAGGACCATAGA
TTATGAAAACTGAAGAAGGTAAACTGGTAATCTGGATTAACGGCGATAAAGGCTATAACGGTCTCGCTGA
AGTCGGTAAGAAATTCGAGAAAGATACCGGAATTAAAGTCACCGTTGAGCATCCGGATAAACTGGAAGAG
AAATTCCCACAGGTTGCGGCAACTGGCGATGGCCCTGACATTATCTTCTGGGCACACGACCGCTTTGGTG
GCTACGCTCAATCTGGCCTGTTGGCTGAAATCACCCCGGACAAAGCGTTCCAGGACAAGCTGTATCCGTT
TACCTGGGATGCCGTACGTTACAACGGCAAGCTGATTGCTTACCCGATCGCTGTTGAAGCGTTATCGCTG
ATTTATAACAAAGATCTGCTGCCGAACCCGCCAAAAACCTGGGAAGAGATCCCGGCGCTGGATAAAGAAC
TGAAAGCGAAAGGTAAGAGCGCGCTGATGTTCAACCTGCAAGAACCGTACTTCACCTGGCCGCTGATTGC
TGCTGACGGGGGTTATGCGTTCAAGTATGAAAACGGCAAGTACGACATTAAAGACGTGGGCGTGGATAAC
GCTGGCGCGAAAGCGGGTCTGACCTTCCTGGTTGACCTGATTAAAAACAAACACATGAATGCAGACACCG
ATTACTCCATCGCAGAAGCTGCCTTTAATAAAGGCGAAACAGCGATGACCATCAACGGCCCGTGGGCATG
GTCCAACATCGACACCAGCAAAGTGAATTATGGTGTAACGGTACTGCCGACCTTCAAGGGTCAACCATCC
AAACCGTTCGTTGGCGTGCTGAGCGCAGGTATTAACGCCGCCAGTCCGAACAAAGAGCTGGCAAAAGAGT
TCCTCGAAAACTATCTGCTGACTGATGAAGGTCTGGAAGCGGTTAATAAAGACAAACCGCTGGGTGCCGT
AGCGCTGAAGTCTTACGAGGAAGAGTTGGCGAAAGATCCACGTATTGCCGCCACCATGGAAAACGCCCAG
AAAGGTGAAATCATGCCGAACATCCCGCAGATGTCCGCTTTCTGGTATGCCGTGCGTACTGCGGTGATCA
ACGCCGCCAGCGGTCGTCAGACTGTCGATGAAGCCCTGAAAGACGCGCAGACTAATTCGAGCTCGAACAA
CAACACTAGTGGCTGCGGTGGTGGTGGCGGTTCCATGAGCGAGAATCTTTATTTTCAGGGATCCGCTAGC
GGCGATGGCATTAGCCGCCCGACCACCCTGCCGCTGACCACCCTGCCGCATATGGGCAGTGGTAGCAGTG
GCGGTAGCAGCGGCTCTGGTAGCGTCGACGTACCTCGTACCCCGGTGAGCGGCCGCGTGACCGGCTACCG
GCTGTTCGAGGAGATTCTGCTCGAGCACCACCACCACCACCACTGAGATCCGGCTGCTAACAAAGCCCGA
AAGGAAGCTGAGTTGGCTGCTGCCACCGCTGAGCAATAACTAGCATAACCCCTTGGGGCCTCTAAACGGG
TCTTGAGGGGTTTTTTGCTGAAAGGAGGAACT
